>Addgene plasmid #165825 | pGAL80 | addgene full sequence | sequence record 335089 | Addgene NGS Result
GCTGGCCCACTACGTGAACCATCACCCT
[91 nt withheld, positions 29-119]
G
[124 nt withheld, positions 121-244]
CCATTCGCCATTCAGGCTGCGCAACTGTTGGGAAGGGCGATCGGTGCGGGCCTCTTCGCTATTACGCCAG
CTGGCGAAAGGGGGATGTGCTGCAAGGCGATTAAGTTGGGTAACGCCAGGGTTTTCCCAGTCACGACGTT
GTAAAACGACGGCCAGTGAATTGTAATACGACTCACTATAGGGCGAATTGGGCCCGACGTCGCATGCTCC
CGGCCGCCATGGCGGCCGCGGGAATTCGATTGGGCGATGAGTGGTCTCGAATGGATTACAACAAAAGGAG
TAGTGTGAGTACGGTGCCGAATGCTGCTCCCATTCGCGTGGGCTTCGTGGGATTGAACGCGGCTAAGGGT
TGGGCCATTAAAACGCATTATCCAGCCATACTGCAGCTGAGCTCCCAGTTCCAAATAACAGCGCTTTATT
CCCCCAAGATCGAGACATCCATTGCGACAATTCAGAGGCTGAAGTTGTCCAACGCCACAGCTTTCCCAAC
ACTCGAGAGCTTCGCCTCGAGCTCCACGATCGATATGATTGTGATCGCAATCCAGGTGGCTTCCCACTAC
GAGGTGGTAATGCCCCTGCTCGAGTTTTCGAAGAACAATCCTAATCTGAAGTATTTGTTTGTGGAATGGG
CACTGGCCTGCTCGCTCGATCAGGCGGAGTCGATCTATAAGGCCGCTGCAGAGCGGGGCGTGCAAACAAT
AATCAGTCTGCAGGGACGAAAGAGCCCGTACATTTTGCGGGCAAAAGAGCTTATCTCCCAGGGCTACATC
GGCGATATAAATAGCATCGAGATTGCAGGTAACGGAGGTTGGTACGGTTACGAGCGGCCGGTGAAAAGCC
CGAAATACATTTACGAGATCGGAAACGGAGTTGATCTGGTGACCACCACGTTCGGTCACACGATAGATAT
ATTGCAGTACATGACCAGTTCGTACTTCAGCCGTATCAATGCCATGGTGTTTAACAACATTCCAGAACAG
GAGCTCATTGATGAGAGGGGCAATCGCCTGGGCCAGCGGGTCCCAAAGACTGTCCCAGATCATCTCTTGT
TCCAGGGCACGCTGCTCAACGGAAATGTTCCTGTGTCCTGTTCCTTTAAGGGAGGCAAGCCTACGAAAAA
GTTCACCAAGAATCTGGTCATAGATATCCATGGTACAAAGGGTGATCTGAAGCTGGAGGGTGACGCTGGA
TTTGCGGAAATCTCGAATCTCGTTCTGTATTATTCGGGCACCCGCGCCAATGATTTTCCCCTGGCCAATG
GTCAGCAGGCACCCTTGGACCCCGGCTACGACGCAGGCAAGGAGATTATGGAGGTGTATCACCTCCGAAA
CTACAACGCGATCGTTGGTAATATACACCGGCTCTACCAGAGTATCAGCGATTTCCACTTCAACACCAAG
AAAATCCCCGAGCTTCCATCGCAGTTCGTAATGCAAGGCTTCGATTTCGAAGGCTTTCCCACCCTGATGG
ATGCCTTGATCTTGCATCGCCTGATTGAAAGTGTCTACAAGTCGAATATGATGGGCAGTACCCTGAATGT
TTCCAACATCTCCCACTACTCGCTTTAAGCTTCGAGACCACTCATCGCCCAATCACTAGTGAATTCGCGG
CCGCCTGCAGGTCGACCATATGGGAGAGCTCCCAACGCGTTGGATGCATAGCTTGAGTATTCTATAGTGT
CACCTAAATAGCTTGGCGTAATCATGGTCATAGCTGTTTCCTGTGTGAAATTGTTATCCGCTCACAATTC
CACACAACATACGAGCCGGAAGCATAAAGTGTAAAGCCTGGGGTGCCTAATGAGTGAGCTAACTCACATT
AATTGCGTTGCGCTCACTGCCCGCTTTCCAGTCGGGAAACCTGTCGTGCCAGCTGCATTAATGAATCGGC
CAACGCGCGGGGAGAGGCGGTTTGCGTATTGGGCGCTCTTCCGCTTCCTCGCTCACTGACTCGCTGCGCT
CGGTCGTTCGGCTGCGGCGAGCGGTATCAGCTCACTCAAAGGCGGTAATACGGTTATCCACAGAATCAGG
GGATAACGCAGGAAAGAACATGTGAGCAAAAGGCCAGCAAAAGGCCAGGAACCGTAAAAAGGCCGCGTTG
CTGGCGTTTTTCCATAGGCTCCGCCCCCCTGACGAGCATCACAAAAATCGACGCTCAAGTCAGAGGTGGC
GAAACCCGACAGGACTATAAAGATACCAGGCGTTTCCCCCTGGAAGCTCCCTCGTGCGCTCTCCTGTTCC
GACCCTGCCGCTTACCGGATACCTGTCCGCCTTTCTCCCTTCGGGAAGCGTGGCGCTTTCTCATAGCTCA
CGCTGTAGGTATCTCAGTTCGGTGTAGGTCGTTCGCTCCAAGCTGGGCTGTGTGCACGAACCCCCCGTTC
AGCCCGACCGCTGCGCCTTATCCGGTAACTATCGTCTTGAGTCCAACCCGGTAAGACACGACTTATCGCC
ACTGGCAGCAGCCACTGGTAACAGGATTAGCAGAGCGAGGTATGTAGGCGGTGCTACAGAGTTCTTGAAG
TGGTGGCCTAACTACGGCTACACTAGAAGAACAGTATTTGGTATCTGCGCTCTGCTGAAGCCAGTTACCT
TCGGAAAAAGAGTTGGTAGCTCTTGATCCGGCAAACAAACCACCGCTGGTAGCGGTGGTTTTTTTGTTTG
CAAGCAGCAGATTACGCGCAGAAAAAAAGGATCTCAAGAAGATCCTTTGATCTTTTCTACGGGGTCTGAC
GCTCAGTGGAACGAAAACTCACGTTAAGGGATTTTGGTCATGAGATTATCAAAAAGGATCTTCACCTAGA
TCCTTTTAAATTAAAAATGAAGTTTTAAATCAATCTAAAGTATATATGAGTAAACTTGGTCTGACAGTTA
CCAATGCTTAATCAGTGAGGCACCTATCTCAGCGATCTGTCTATTTCGTTCATCCATAGTTGCCTGACTC
CCCGTCGTGTAGATAACTACGATACGGGAGGGCTTACCATCTGGCCCCAGTGCTGCAATGATACCGCGCG
ACCCACGCTCACCGGCTCCAGATTTATCAGCAATAAACCAGCCAGCCGGAAGGGCCGAGCGCAGAAGTGG
TCCTGCAACTTTATCCGCCTCCATCCAGTCTATTAATTGTTGCCGGGAAGCTAGAGTAAGTAGTTCGCCA
GTTAATAGTTTGCGCAACGTTGTTGCCATTGCTACAGGCATCGTGGTGTCACGCTCGTCGTTTGGTATGG
CTTCATTCAGCTCCGGTTCCCAACGATCAAGGCGAGTTACATGATCCCCCATGTTGTGCAAAAAAGCGGT
TAGCTCCTTCGGTCCTCCGATCGTTGTCAGAAGTAAGTTGGCCGCAGTGTTATCACTCATGGTTATGGCA
GCACTGCATAATTCTCTTACTGTCATGCCATCCGTAAGATGCTTTTCTGTGACTGGTGAGTACTCAACCA
AGTCATTCTGAGAATAGTGTATGCGGCGACCGAGTTGCTCTTGCCCGGCGTCAATACGGGATAATACCGC
GCCACATAGCAGAACTTTAAAAGTGCTCATCATTGGAAAACGTTCTTCGGGGCGAAAACTCTCAAGGATC
TTACCGCTGTTGAGATCCAGTTCGATGTAACCCACTCGTGCACCCAACTGATCTTCAGCATCTTTTACTT
TCACCAGCGTTTCTGGGTGAGCAAAAACAGGAAGGCAAAATGCCGCAAAAAAGGGAATAAGGGCGACACG
GAAATGTTGAATACTCATACTCTTCCTTTTTCAATATTATTGAAGCATTTATCAGGGTTATTGTCTCATG
AGCGGATACATATTTGAATGTATTTAGAAAAATAAACAAATAGGGGTTCCGCGCACATTTCCCCGAAAAG
TGCCACCTGATGCGGTGTGAAATACCGCACAGATGCGTAAGGAGAAAATACCGCATCAGGAAATTGTAAG
CGTTAATATTTTGTTAAAATTCGCGTTAAATTTTTGTTAAATCAGCTCATTTTTTAACCAATAGGCCGAA
ATCGGCAAAATCCCTTATAAATCAAAAGAATAGACCGAGATAGGGT
[37 nt withheld, positions 4281-4317]
AAAGAACGTGGACTCCAACGTCAAAGGGCGAAAAACCGTCTATCAGGGC
Features (pLannotate 1.2.2; 14 found; start..end, strand, type, name):
    248..405     -  CDS            lacZα (fragment): LacZα fragment of β-galactosidase; lacZ fragment
    408..426     +  promoter       T7 promoter: promoter for bacteriophage T7 RNA polymerase
    505..1809    +  CDS            GAL80: GAL80_YEAST - Experimental evidence at protein level: Swiss-Prot protein existence level 1. This protein is a negative regulator for the gene expression of the lactose/galactose metabolic genes. It binds to GAL4 and so blocks transcriptional activation by it, in the absence of an inducing sugar. From Saccharomyces cerevisiae (strain ATCC 204508 / S288c) (Baker's yeast).
   1841..1903    -  CDS            VESPI_VESMG (fragment): Experimental evidence at protein level: Swiss-Prot protein existence level 1. Shows contractile activity on isolated ileum smooth muscle. From Vespa magnifica (Hornet).
   1915..1933    -  promoter       SP6 promoter: promoter for bacteriophage SP6 RNA polymerase
   1975..1991    -  protein_bind   lac operator: The lac repressor binds to the lac operator to inhibit transcription in E. coli. This inhibition can be relieved by adding lactose or isopropyl-β-D-thiogalactopyranoside (IPTG). lac repressor encoded by lacI
   1999..2029    -  promoter       lac promoter: promoter for the E. coli lac operon
   2044..2065    -  protein_bind   CAP binding site: CAP binding activates transcription in the presence of cAMP. E. coli catabolite activator protein
   2078..2170    -  CDS            lacI (fragment): lac repressor; lacI; The lac repressor binds to the lac operator to inhibit transcription in E. coli. This inhibition can be relieved by adding lactose or isopropyl-β-D-thiogalactopyranoside (IPTG).
   2353..2941    -  rep_origin     ori: high-copy-number ColE1/pMB1/pBR322/pUC origin of replication
   3112..3972    -  CDS            AmpR: β-lactamase; bla; confers resistance to ampicillin, carbenicillin, and related antibiotics
   3973..4077    -  promoter       AmpR promoter: bla
   4104..4154    +  misc_feature   bom (fragment): basis of mobility region from pBR322
   4155..244     -  rep_origin     f1 ori (across the origin) (sequence partly withheld): f1 bacteriophage origin of replication; arrow indicates direction of (+) strand synthesis
