[The description below was written by a language model from this plasmid's Addgene catalogue record and pLannotate feature annotations shown in this document.]
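Description:
pGAL80 is a small, high-copy E. coli cloning plasmid that stores the coding sequence of GAL80, the yeast protein that binds GAL4 and blocks its transcriptional activation. It is built on the pUPD backbone, and the depositor labels the insert simply as "CDS", so the plasmid carries a coding-sequence part rather than a finished expression unit. Although it is catalogued under insect expression, the feature table shows no eukaryotic promoter, terminator or transgenesis elements. The plasmid therefore appears to be a source of the GAL80 open reading frame for assembly into downstream Drosophila constructs, although the record does not describe the assembly scheme. The insert is listed as synthetic and about 1.4 kb. The annotated GAL80 reading frame matches the Saccharomyces cerevisiae protein and occupies most of that length within the 4.4 kb sequenced plasmid.

Propagation relies on a ColE1/pUC-type origin, with ampicillin selection through the β-lactamase gene and its own promoter. An f1 origin is also present, which in principle allows single-stranded DNA production. GAL80 lies between opposing T7 and SP6 phage promoters and interrupts a lacZα region with the upstream lac promoter, operator and CAP site, an arrangement typical of blue/white screening vectors. The short lacI, bom and hornet-peptide hits are fragmentary and are probably backbone remnants or spurious matches of the annotation software rather than functional elements. The associated work concerns drug-based selection and counterselection for genetic manipulation in Drosophila, where GAL80 is commonly used to repress GAL4/UAS-driven expression.
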