Addgene plasmid #165825: pGAL80
Purpose: GAL4 inhibitor coding sequence (CDS)
Depositing lab: Koen Venken. Depositing organization: Baylor College of Medicine. Publication: Multiplexed drug-based selection and counterselection genetic manipulations in Drosophila. Matinyan N, Karkhanis MS, Gonzalez Y, Jain A, Saltzman A, Malovannaya A, Sarrion-Perdigones A, Dierick HA, Venken KJT. Cell Rep. 2021 Sep 14;36(11):109700. doi: 10.1016/j.celrep.2021.109700. PubMed 34525356.
Backbone
  Vector backbone: pUPD
  Backbone size w/o insert (bp): 3057
  Vector type: Insect Expression
Growth in bacteria
  Bacterial resistance: Ampicillin, 100 μg/mL
  Growth temperature: 37°C
  Growth strain: DH10B
  Copy number: High Copy
Gene/Insert
  Gene/Insert name: GAL80
  Species: Synthetic
  Insert size (bp): 1380
  Cloning method: Restriction Enzyme; 5′ cloning site Unknown (unknown if destroyed)
Terms and licenses: Academic/Nonprofit Terms; Industry Terms: Not Available to Industry
Depositor comments: CDS
How to cite: pGAL80 was a gift from Koen Venken (Addgene plasmid # 165825 ; http://n2t.net/addgene:165825 ; RRID:Addgene_165825)
